>Addgene plasmid #91563 | pHH0103_CACNB1-1/1 | addgene full sequence | sequence record 192622 | Addgene NGS Result
CATTAACCTATAAAAATAGGCGTATCACGAGGCCCTTTCGTCTTCAAGAATTCCCGACACCATCGAATGG
TGCAAAACCTTTCGCGGTATGGCATGATAGCGCCCGGAAGAGAGTCAATTCAGGGTGGTGAATGTGAAAC
CAGTAACGTTATACGATGTCGCAGAGTATGCCGGTGTCTCTTATCAGACCGTTTCCCGCGTGGTGAACCA
GGCCAGCCACGTTTCTGCGAAAACGCGGGAAAAAGTGGAAGCGGCGATGGCGGAGCTGAATTACATTCCC
AACCGCGTGGCACAACAACTGGCGGGCAAACAGTCGTTGCTGATTGGCGTTGCCACCTCCAGTCTGGCCC
TGCACGCGCCGTCGCAAATTGTCGCGGCGATTAAATCTCGCGCCGATCAACTGGGTGCCAGCGTGGTGGT
GTCGATGGTAGAACGAAGCGGCGTCGAAGCCTGTAAAGCGGCGGTGCACAATCTTCTCGCGCAACGCGTC
AGTGGGCTGATCATTAACTATCCGCTGGATGACCAGGATGCCATTGCTGTGGAAGCTGCCTGCACTAATG
TTCCGGCGTTATTTCTTGATGTCTCTGACCAGACACCCATCAACAGTATTATTTTCTCCCATGAAGACGG
TACGCGACTGGGCGTGGAGCATCTGGTCGCATTGGGTCACCAGCAAATCGCGCTGTTAGCGGGCCCATTA
AGTTCTGTCTCGGCGCGTCTGCGTCTGGCTGGCTGGCATAAATATCTCACTCGCAATCAAATTCAGCCGA
TAGCGGAACGGGAAGGCGACTGGAGTGCCATGTCCGGTTTTCAACAAACCATGCAAATGCTGAATGAGGG
CATCGTTCCCACTGCGATGCTGGTTGCCAACGATCAGATGGCGCTGGGCGCAATGCGCGCCATTACCGAG
TCCGGGCTGCGCGTTGGTGCGGATATCTCGGTAGTGGGATACGACGATACCGAAGACAGCTCATGTTATA
TCCCGCCGTTAACCACCATCAAACAGGATTTTCGCCTGCTGGGGCAAACCAGCGTGGACCGCTTGCTGCA
ACTCTCTCAGGGCCAGGCGGTGAAGGGCAATCAGCTGTTGCCCGTCTCACTGGTGAAAAGAAAAACCACC
CTGGCGCCCAATACGCAAACCGCCTCTCCCCGCGCGTTGGCCGATTCATTAATGCAGCTGGCACGACAGG
TTTCCCGACTGGAAAGCGGGCAGTGAGCGCAACGCAATTAATGTAAGTTAGCTCACTCATTAGGCACAAT
TCTCATGTTTGACAGCTTATCATCGACTGCACGGTGCACCAATGCTTCTGGCGTCAGGCAGCCATCGGAA
GCTGTGGTATGGCTGTGCAGGTCGTAAATCACTGCATAATTCGTGTCGCTCAAGGCGCACTCCCGTTCTG
GATAATGTTTTTTGCGCCGACATCATAACGGTTCTGGCAAATATTCTGAAATGAGCTGTTGACAATTAAT
CATCGGCTCGTATAATGTGTGGAATTGTGAGCGGATAACAATTTCACACAGGAAACAGCCAGTCCGTTTA
GGTGTTTTCACGAGCACTTCACCAACAAGGACCATAGATTATGAAAATCGAAGAACACCATCACCATCAC
CATTCCAGCGGTAAGCTTATGTCCCCTATACTAGGTTATTGGAAAATTAAGGGCCTTGTGCAACCCACTC
GACTTCTTTTGGAATATCTTGAAGAAAAATATGAAGAGCATTTGTATGAGCGCGATGAAGGTGATAAATG
GCGAAACAAAAAGTTTGAATTGGGTTTGGAGTTTCCCAATCTTCCTTATTATATTGATGGTGATGTTAAA
TTAACACAGTCTATGGCCATCATACGTTATATAGCTGACAAGCACAACATGTTGGGTGGTTGTCCAAAAG
AGCGTGCAGAGATTTCAATGCTTGAAGGAGCGGTTTTGGATATTAGATACGGTGTTTCGAGAATTGCATA
TAGTAAAGACTTTGAAACTCTCAAAGTTGATTTTCTTAGCAAGCTACCTGAAATGCTGAAAATGTTCGAA
GATCGTTTATGTCATAAAACATATTTAAATGGTGATCATGTAACCCATCCTGACTTCATGTTGTATGACG
CTCTTGATGTTGTTTTATACATGGACCCAATGTGCCTGGATGCGTTCCCAAAATTAGTTTGTTTTAAAAA
ACGTATTGAAGCTATCCCACAAATTGATAAGTACTTGAAATCCAGCAAGTATATAGCATGGCCTTTGCAG
GGCTGGCAAGCCACGTTTGGTGGTGGCGACCATCCTCCAAAATCGGATCTGGAAGTTCTGTTCCAGGGGC
CCCTGTCCAGCGGTCTGGTTCCGCGTGGTTCCGGTACCGCGGCCCAGCCGGCCTTTGCCGTTCGTACCAA
CGTCGGTTACAATCCATCTCCGGGTGATGAAGTTCCAGTTCAGGGTGTTGCCATTACCTTTGAACCGAAA
GATTTTCTGCATATCAAAGAAAAATACAACAACGATTGGTGGATTGGTCGTCTGGTTAAAGAAGGTTGTG
AAGTCGGTTTCATTCCGTCCCCAGTCAAACTGGATTCCGCGGCCGCATA
[142 nt withheld, positions 2570-2711]
C
[98 nt withheld, positions 2713-2810]
AGTTTGTACTGGTGACGAAACTCAGTGTCTAGCTAGAGTGGC
[149 nt withheld, positions 2853-3001]
T
[41 nt withheld, positions 3003-3043]
T
[62 nt withheld, positions 3045-3106]
A
[35 nt withheld, positions 3108-3142]
CCTCCCTCAATCGGTTGAATGTCGCCCTTTTGTCTTTGGCGCTGGTAAACCATATGAA
[86 nt withheld, positions 3201-3286]
T
[54 nt withheld, positions 3288-3341]
CTAGCGCCGCCCTATACCTTGTCTGCCTCCCCGCGTTGCGTCGCGGTGCATGGAGCCGGGCCACCTCGAC
CTGAATGGAAGCCGGCGGCACCTCGCTAACGGATTCACCACTCCAAGAATTGGAGCCAATCAATTCTTGC
GGAGAACTGTGAATGCGCAAACCAACCCTTGGCAGAACATATCCATCGCGTCCGCCATCTCCAGCAGCCG
CACGCGGCGCATCTCGGGCAGCGTTGGGTCCTGGCCACGGGTGCGCATGATCGTGCTCCTGTCGTTGAGG
ACCCGGCTAGGCTGGCGGGGTTGCCTTACTGGTTAGCAGAATGAATCACCGATACGCGAGCGAACGTGAA
GCGACTGCTGCTGCAAAACGTCTGCGACCTGAGCAACAACATGAATGGTCTTCGGTTTCCGTGTTTCGTA
AAGTCTGGAAACGCGGAAGTCAGCGCCCTGCACCATTATGTTCCGGATCTGCATCGCAGGATGCTGCTGG
CTACCCTGTGGAACACCTACATCTGTATTAACGAAGCGCTGGCATTGACCCTGAGTGATTTTTCTCTGGT
CCCGCCGCATCCATACCGCCAGTTGTTTACCCTCACAACGTTCCAGTAACCGGGCATGTTCATCATCAGT
AACCCGTATCGTGAGCATCCTCTCTCGTTTCATCGGTATCATTACCCCCATGAACAGAAATCCCCCTTAC
ACGGAGGCATCAGTGACCAAACAGGAAAAAACCGCCCTTAACATGGCCCGCTTTATCAGAAGCCAGACAT
TAACGCTTCTGGAGAAACTCAACGAGCTGGACGCGGATGAACAGGCAGACATCTGTGAATCGCTTCACGA
CCACGCTGATGAGCTTTACCGCAGGATCCGCGAAATTGTAAGCGTTAATATTTTGTTAAAATTCGCGTTA
AATTTTTGTTAAATCAGCTCATTTTTTAACCAATAGGCCGAAATCGGCAAAATCCCTTATAAATCAAAAG
AATAGACCGAGATAGGGT
[37 nt withheld, positions 4340-4376]
AAAGAACGTGGACTCCAACGTCAAAGG
[49 nt withheld, positions 4404-4452]
T
[91 nt withheld, positions 4454-4544]
G
[124 nt withheld, positions 4546-4669]
CGCGGATCCTGCCTCGCGCGTTTCGGTGATGACGGTGAAAACCTCTGACACATGCAGCTCCCGGAGACGG
TCACAGCTTGTCTGTAAGCGGATGCCGGGAGCAGACAAGCCCGTCAGGGCGCGTCAGCGGGTGTTGGCGG
GTGTCGGGGCGCAGCCATGACCCAGTCACGTAGCGATAGCGGAGTGTATACTGGCTTAACTATGCGGCAT
CAGAGCAGATTGTACTGAGAGTGCACCATATGCGGTGTGAAATACCGCACAGATGCGTAAGGAGAAAATA
CCGCATCAGGCGCTCTTCCGCTTCCTCGCTCACTGACTCGCTGCGCTCGGTCGTTCGGCTGCGGCGAGCG
GTATCAGCTCACTCAAAGGCGGTAATACGGTTATCCACAGAATCAGGGGATAACGCAGGAAAGAACATGT
GAGCAAAAGGCCAGCAAAAGGCCAGGAACCGTAAAAAGGCCGCGTTGCTGGCGTTTTTCCATAGGCTCCG
CCCCCCTGACGAGCATCACAAAAATCGACGCTCAAGTCAGAGGTGGCGAAACCCGACAGGACTATAAAGA
TACCAGGGTTTCCCCCTGGAAGCTCCCTCGTGCGCTCTCCTGTTCCGACCCTGCCGCTTACCGGATACCT
GTCCGCCTTTCTCCCTTCGGGAAGCGTGGCGCTTTCTCATAGCTCACGCTGTAGGTATCTCAGTTCGGTG
TAGGTCGTTCGCTCCAAGCTGGGCTGTGTGCACGAACCCCCCGTTCAGCCCGACCGCTGCGCCTTATCCG
GTAACTATCGTCTTGAGTCCAACCCGGTAAGACACGACTTATCGCCACTGGCAGCAGCCACTGGTAACAG
GATTAGCAGAGCGAGGTATGTAGGCGGTGCTACAGAGTTCTTGAAGTGGTGGCCTAACTACGGCTACACT
AGAAGGACAGTATTTGGTATCTGCGCTCTGCTGAAGCCAGTTACCTTCGGAAAAAGAGTTGGTAGCTCTT
GATCCGGCAAACAAACCACCGCTGGTAGCGGTGGTTTTTTTGTTTGCAAGCAGCAGATTACGCGCAGAAA
AAAAGGATCTCAAGAAGATCCTTTGATCTTTTCTACGGGGTCTGACGCTCAGTGGAACGAAAACTCACGT
TAAGGGATTTTGGTCATGAGATTATCAAAAAGGATCTTCACCTAGATCCTTTTAAATTAAAAATGAAGTT
TTAAATCAATCTAAAGTATATATGAGTAAACTTGGTCTGACAGTTACCAATGCTTAATCAGTGAGGCACC
TATCTCAGCGATCTGTCTATTTCGTTCATCCATAGTTGCCTGACTCCCCGTCGTGTAGATAACTACGATA
CGGGAGGGCTTACCATCTGGCCCCAGTGCTGCAATGATACCGCGAGACCCACGCTCACCGGCTCCAGATT
TATCAGCAATAAACCAGCCAGCCGGAAGGGCCGAGCGCAGAAGTGGTCCTGCAACTTTATCCGCCTCCAT
CCAGTCTATTAATTGTTGCCGGGAAGCTAGAGTAAGTAGTTCGCCAGTTAATAGTTTGCGCAACGTTGTT
GCCATTGCTGCAGGCATCGTGGTGTCACGCTCGTCGTTTGGTATGGCTTCATTCAGCTCCGGTTCCCAAC
GATCAAGGCGAGTTACATGATCCCCCATGTTGTGCAAAAAAGCGGTTAGCTCCTTCGGTCCTCCGATCGT
TGTCAGAAGTAAGTTGGCCGCAGTGTTATCACTCATGGTTATGGCAGCACTGCATAATTCTCTTACTGTC
ATGCCATCCGTAAGATGCTTTTCTGTGACTGGTGAGTACTCAACCAAGTCATTCTGAGAATAGTGTATGC
GGCGACCGAGTTGCTCTTGCCCGGCGTCAACACGGGATAATACCGCGCCACATAGCAGAACTTTAAAAGT
GCTCATCATTGGAAAACGTTCTTCGGGGCGAAAACTCTCAAGGATCTTACCGCTGTTGAGATCCAGTTCG
ATGTAACCCACTCGTGCACCCAACTGATCTTCAGCATCTTTTACTTTCACCAGCGTTTCTGGGTGAGCAA
AAACAGGAAGGCAAAATGCCGCAAAAAAGGGAATAAGGGCGACACGGAAATGTTGAATACTCATACTCTT
CCTTTTTCAATATTATTGAAGCATTTATCAGGGTTATTGTCTCATGAGCGGATACATATTTGAATGTATT
TAGAAAAATAAACAAATAGGGGTTCCGCGCACATTTCCCCGAAAAGTGCCACCTGACGTCTAAGAAACCA
TTATTATCATGA
Features (pLannotate 1.2.2; 21 found; start..end, strand, type, name):
     56..133     +  promoter       lacIq promoter: lacI (mutant); In the lacIq allele, a single base change in the promoter boosts expression of the lacI gene about 10-fold.
    134..1216    +  CDS            lacI: lac repressor; lacI; The lac repressor binds to the lac operator to inhibit transcription in E. coli. This inhibition can be relieved by adding lactose or isopropyl-β-D-thiogalactopyranoside (IPTG).
   1229..1250    +  protein_bind   CAP binding site: CAP binding activates transcription in the presence of cAMP. E. coli catabolite activator protein
   1269..1286    +  promoter       tet promoter (fragment): E. coli promoter for tetracycline efflux protein gene
   1459..1487    +  promoter       tac promoter: strong E. coli promoter; hybrid between the trp and lac UV5 promoters
   1495..1511    +  protein_bind   lac operator: The lac repressor binds to the lac operator to inhibit transcription in E. coli. This inhibition can be relieved by adding lactose or isopropyl-β-D-thiogalactopyranoside (IPTG). lac repressor encoded by lacI
   1596..1613    +  CDS            6xHis: 6xHis affinity tag
   1629..2282    +  CDS            GST26_SCHJA: Experimental evidence at protein level: Swiss-Prot protein existence level 1. GST isoenzymes appear to play a central role in the parasite detoxification system. Other functions are also suspected including a role in increasing the solubility of haematin in the parasite gut. From Schistosoma japonicum (Blood fluke).
   2361..2558    +  CDS            CACNB1 (fragment): CACB1_RABIT - Also known as CACNLB1. Experimental evidence at protein level: Swiss-Prot protein existence level 1. Regulatory subunit of L-type calcium channels (PubMed:7509046). Regulates the activity of L-type calcium channels that contain CACNA1A as pore-forming subunit (PubMed:7509046). Regulates the activity of L-type calcium channels that contain CACNA1C as pore-forming subunit and increases the presence of the channel complex at the cell membrane. Required for functional expression L-type calcium channels that contain CACNA1D as pore-forming subunit. Regulates the activity of L-type cal
   2574..2621    +  terminator     fd terminator (sequence withheld): central terminator from bacteriophage fd (Otsuka and Kunisawa, 1982)
   2626..2838    +  CDS            M13 gene III (fragment) (sequence partly withheld): pIII; III; minor coat protein
   2853..3323    +  CDS            M13 gene III (fragment) (sequence partly withheld): pIII; III; minor coat protein
   3345..3415    +  CDS            TcR (fragment): tetracycline efflux protein; tet; confers resistance to tetracycline
   3657..4037    -  CDS            YPB1_ECOLX: Protein predicted: Swiss-Prot protein existence level 4. From Escherichia coli.
   4054..4205    +  CDS            rop (fragment): Rop protein, which maintains plasmids at low copy number; rop
   4241..4669    -  rep_origin     f1 ori (sequence partly withheld): f1 bacteriophage origin of replication; arrow indicates direction of (+) strand synthesis
   4678..4717    +  CDS            rop (fragment): Rop protein, which maintains plasmids at low copy number; rop
   4819..4959    +  misc_feature   bom: basis of mobility region from pBR322
   5145..5732    -  rep_origin     ori: high-copy-number ColE1/pMB1/pBR322/pUC origin of replication
   5903..6763    -  CDS            AmpR: β-lactamase; bla; confers resistance to ampicillin, carbenicillin, and related antibiotics
   6764..6868    -  promoter       AmpR promoter: bla
