[The description below was written by a language model from this plasmid's Addgene catalogue record and pLannotate feature annotations shown in this document.]
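Description:
pHH0103_CACNB1-1/1 is a 6.9 kb bacterial expression plasmid built on the pHH0103 backbone for producing and purifying the SH3 domain of the human voltage-gated calcium channel β1 subunit (CACNB1) in E. coli. It is one of a set of human SH3 domain constructs; the "1/1" suffix presumably marks this as the only SH3 domain in the protein, although the record does not explain the naming. The plasmid is maintained through a ColE1/pMB1-type origin and selected with ampicillin via β-lactamase expressed from its native promoter. The catalogue lists it as low copy. The annotated rop gene appears only as fragments interrupted by an f1 phage origin, and a pBR322 bom region is also present.

Expression is driven by the strong hybrid tac promoter followed by a lac operator. The plasmid also carries lacI under the up-mutated lacIq promoter, so transcription is tightly repressed until induced with IPTG. The open reading frame encodes an N-terminal 6xHis tag, then Schistosoma japonicum glutathione S-transferase, then the CACNB1 fragment. The insert is listed as 248 bp and was cloned between SfiI and NotI sites. The annotation tool matched about 200 bp of it to the rabbit orthologue, reflecting sequence conservation rather than a non-human source. The dual His/GST tag allows purification on either nickel or glutathione resin, and GST often improves solubility.

Downstream lie an fd terminator, M13 gene III fragments and a tetracycline resistance remnant. These suggest descent from a phage-display phagemid and appear to be vestigial here. The purified fusion protein suits studies of SH3 peptide-binding specificity and structure.
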