Addgene plasmid #91563: pHH0103_CACNB1-1/1
Purpose: Protein expression and purification of human SH3 domain construct CACNB1-1/1
Depositing lab: Sachdev Sidhu. Depositing organization: University of Toronto. Publication: Comprehensive Analysis of the Human SH3 Domain Family Reveals a Wide Variety of Non-canonical Specificities. Teyra J, Huang H, Jain S, Guan X, Dong A, Liu Y, Tempel W, Min J, Tong Y, Kim PM, Bader GD, Sidhu SS. Structure. 2017 Oct 3;25(10):1598-1610.e3. doi: 10.1016/j.str.2017.07.017. Epub 2017 Sep 7. PubMed 28890361.
Backbone
  Vector backbone: pHH0103
  Vector type: Bacterial Expression
Growth in bacteria
  Bacterial resistance: Ampicillin, 100 μg/mL
  Growth temperature: 37°C
  Growth strain: DH5alpha
  Copy number: Low Copy
Gene/Insert
  Gene/Insert name: CACNB1-1/1
  Species: H. sapiens (human)
  Insert size (bp): 248
  Entrez Gene: CACNB1 (a.k.a. CAB1, CACNLB1, CCHLB1)
  Cloning method: Restriction Enzyme; 5′ cloning site Sfi1 (unknown if destroyed); 3′ cloning site Not1 (unknown if destroyed)
Terms and licenses: Academic/Nonprofit Terms; Industry Terms: Not Available to Industry
How to cite: pHH0103_CACNB1-1/1 was a gift from Sachdev Sidhu (Addgene plasmid # 91563 ; http://n2t.net/addgene:91563 ; RRID:Addgene_91563)
