>Addgene plasmid #91563 | pHH0103_CACNB1-1/1 | depositor partial sequence | sequence record 176051 | insert sequence
GGTACCGAATTCGGATCCGCGCGCTGTTTGCCGTTCGTACCAACGTCGGTTACAATCCATCTCCGGGTGA
TGAAGTTCCAGTTCAGGGTGTTGCCATTACCTTTGAACCGAAAGATTTTCTGCATATCAAAGAAAAATAC
AACAACGATTGGTGGATTGGTCGTCTGGTTAAAGAAGGTTGTGAAGTCGGTTTCATTCCGTCCCCAGTCA
AACTGGATTCCGCGGCCGCTAGCTAAGTCGACGAGCTC
